>Addgene plasmid #45814 | pBabe DN-FOXO1-HA neo | addgene full sequence | sequence record 288016 | Addgene NGS Result
CTGCAGCCTGAATATGGGCCAAACAGGATATCTGTGGTAAGCAGTTCCTGCCCCGGCTCAGGGCCAAGAA
CAGATGGAACAGCTGAATATGGGCCAAACAGGATATCTGTGGTAAGCAGTTCCTGCCCCGGCTCAGGGCC
AAGAACAGATGGTCCCCAGATGCGGTCCAGCCCTCAGCAGTTTCTAGAGAACCATCAGATGTTTCCAGGG
TGCCCCAAGGACCTGAAATGACCCTGTGCCTTATTTGAACTAACCAATCAGTTCGCTTCTCGCTTCTGTT
CGCGCGCTTCTGCTCCCCGAGCTCAATAAAAGAGCCCACAACCCCTCACTCGGGGCGCCAGTCCTCCGAT
TGACTGAGTCGCCCGGGTACCCGTGTATCCAATAAACCCTCTTGCAGTTGCATCCGACTTGTGGTCTCGC
TGTTCCTTGGGAGGGTCTCCTCTGAGTGATTGACTACCCGTCAGCGGGGGTCTTTCATTTGGGGGCTCGT
CCGGGATCGGGAGACCCCTGCCCAGGGACCACCGACCCACCACCGGGAGGCAAGCTGGCCAGCAACTTAT
CTGTGTCTGTCCGATTGTCTAGTGTCTATGACTGATTTTATGCGCCTGCGTCGGTACTAGTTAGCTAACT
AGCTCTGTATCTGGCGGACCCGTGGTGGAACTGACGAGTTCTGAACACCCGGCCGCAACCCTGGGAGACG
TCCCAGGGACTTTGGGGGCCGTTTTTGTGGCCCGACCTGAGGAAGGGAGTCGATGTGGAATCCGACCCCG
TCAGGATATGTGGTTCTGGTAGGAGACGAGAACCTAAAACAGTTCCCGCCTCCGTCTGAATTTTTGCTTT
CGGTTTGGAACCGAAGCCGCGCGTCTTGTCTGCTGCAGCGCTGCAGCATCGTTCTGTGTTGTCTCTGTCT
GACTGTGTTTCTGTATTTGTCTGAAAATTAGGGCCAGACTGTTACCACTCCCTTAAGTTTGACCTTAGGT
CACTGGAAAGATGTCGAGCGGATCGCTCACAACCAGTCGGTAGATGTCAAGAAGAGACGTTGGGTTACCT
TCTGCTCTGCAGAATGGCCAACCTTTAACGTCGGATGGCCGCGAGACGGCACCTTTAACCGAGACCTCAT
CACCCAGGTTAAGATCAAGGTCTTTTCACCTGGCCCGCATGGACACCCAGACCAGGTCCCCTACATCGTG
ACCTGGGAAGCCTTGGCTTTTGACCCCCCTCCCTGGGTCAAGCCCTTTGTACACCCTAAGCCTCCGCCTC
CTCTTCCTCCATCCGCCCCGTCTCTCCCCCTTGAACCTCCTCGTTCGACCCCGCCTCGATCCTCCCTTTA
TCCAGCCCTCACTCCTTCTCTAGGCGCCGGCCGGATCCATGGCCGAGGCGCCTCAGGTGGTGGAGATCGA
CCCGGACTTCGAGCCGCTGCCCCGGCCGCGCTCGTGCACCTGGCCGCTGCCCAGGCCGGAGTTTAGCCAG
TCCAACTCGGCCACCTCCAGCCCGGCGCCGTCGGGCAGCGCGGCTGCCAACCCCGACGCCGCGGCGGGCC
TGCCCTCGGCCTCGGCTGCCGCTGTCAGCGCCGACTTCATGAGCAACCTGAGCTTGCTGGAGGAGAGCGA
GGACTTCCCGCAGGCGCCCGGCTCCGTGGCGGCGGCGGTGGCGGCGGCGGCCGCCGCGGCCGCCACCGGG
GGGCTGTGCGGGGACTTCCAGGGCCCGGAGGCGGGCTGCCTGCACCCAGCGCCACCGCAGCCCCCGCCGC
CCGGGCCGCTGTCGCAGCACCCGCCGGTGCCCCCCGCCGCCGCTGGGCCGCTCGCGGGGCAGCCGCGCAA
GAGCAGCTCGTCCCGCCGCAACGCGTGGGGCAACCTGTCCTACGCCGACCTCATCACCAAGGCCATCGAG
AGCTCGGCGGAGAAGCGGCTCACGCTGTCGCAGATCTACGAGTGGATGGTCAAGAGCGTGCCCTACTTCA
AGGATAAGGGTGACAGCAACAGCTCGGCGGGCTGGAAGAATTCAATTCGTCATAATCTGTCCCTACACAG
CAAGTTCATTCGTGTGCAGAATGAAGGAACTGGAAAAAGTTCTTGGTGGATGCTCAATCCAGAGGGTGGC
AAGAGCGGGAAATCTCCTAGGAGAAGAGCTGCATACCCATACGACGTCCCAGACTACGCTTAAGTCGACC
CTGTGGAATGTGTGTCAGTTAGGGTGTGGAAAGTCCCCAGGCTCCCCAGCAGGCAGAAGTATGCAAAGCA
TGCATCTCAATTAGTCAGCAACCAGGTGTGGAAAGTCCCCAGGCTCCCCAGCAGGCAGAAGTATGCAAAG
CATGCATCTCAATTAGTCAGCAACCATAGTCCCGCCCCTAACTCCGCCCATCCCGCCCCTAACTCCGCCC
AGTTCCGCCCATTCTCCGCCCCATGGCTGACTAATTTTTTTTATTTATGCAGAGGCCGAGGCCGCCTCGG
CCTCTGAGCTATTCCAGAAGTAGTGAGGAGGCTTTTTTGGAGGCCTAGGCTTTTGCAAAAAGCTTCACGC
TGCCGCAAGCACTCAGGGCGCAAGGGCTGCTAAAGGAAGCGGAACACGTAGAAAGCCAGTCCGCAGAAAC
GGTGCTGACCCCGGATGAATGTCAGCTACTGGGCTATCTGGACAAGGGAAAACGCAAGCGCAAAGAGAAA
GCAGGTAGCTTGCAGTGGGCTTACATGGCGATAGCTAGACTGGGCGGTTTTATGGACAGCAAGCGAACCG
GAATTGCCAGCTGGGGCGCCCTCTGGTAAGGTTGGGAAGCCCTGCAAAGTAAACTGGATGGCTTTCTTGC
CGCCAAGGATCTGATGGCGCAGGGGATCAAGATCTGATCAAGAGACAGGATGAGGATCGTTTCGCATGAT
TGAACAAGATGGATTGCACGCAGGTTCTCCGGCCGCTTGGGTGGAGAGGCTATTCGGCTATGACTGGGCA
CAACAGACAATCGGCTGCTCTGATGCCGCCGTGTTCCGGCTGTCAGCGCAGGGGCGCCCGGTTCTTTTTG
TCAAGACCGACCTGTCCGGTGCCCTGAATGAACTGCAGGACGAGGCAGCGCGGCTATCGTGGCTGGCCAC
GACGGGCGTTCCTTGCGCAGCTGTGCTCGACGTTGTCACTGAAGCGGGAAGGGACTGGCTGCTATTGGGC
GAAGTGCCGGGGCAGGATCTCCTGTCATCTCACCTTGCTCCTGCCGAGAAAGTATCCATCATGGCTGATG
CAATGCGGCGGCTGCATACGCTTGATCCGGCTACCTGCCCATTCGACCACCAAGCGAAACATCGCATCGA
GCGAGCACGTACTCGGATGGAAGCCGGTCTTGTCGATCAGGATGATCTGGACGAAGAGCATCAGGGGCTC
GCGCCAGCCGAACTGTTCGCCAGGCTCAAGGCGCGCATGCCCGACGGCGAGGATCTCGTCGTGACCCATG
GCGATGCCTGCTTGCCGAATATCATGGTGGAAAATGGCCGCTTTTCTGGATTCATCGACTGTGGCCGGCT
GGGTGTGGCGGACCGCTATCAGGACATAGCGTTGGCTACCCGTGATATTGCTGAAGAGCTTGGCGGCGAA
TGGGCTGACCGCTTCCTCGTGCTTTACGGTATCGCCGCTCCCGATTCGCAGCGCATCGCCTTCTATCGCC
TTCTTGACGAGTTCTTCTGAGCGGGACTCTGGGGTTCGCATCGATGCATCGATGCGGCGGGTGTGGTGGT
TACGCGTAATCTGCTGCTTGCAAACAAAAAAACCACCGCTACCAGCGGTGGTTTGTTTGCCGGATCAAGA
GCTACCAACTCTTTTTCCGAAGGTAACTGGCTTCAGCAGAGCGCAGATACCAAATACTGTTCTTCTAGTG
TAGCCGTAGTTAGGCCACCACTTCAAGAACTCTGTAGCACCGCCTACATACCTCGCTCTGCTAATCCTGT
TACCAGTGGCTGCTGCCAGTGGCGATAAGTCGTGTCTTACCGGGTTGGACTCAAGACGATAGTTACCGGA
TAAGGCGCAGCGGTCGGGCTGAACGGGGGGTTCGTGCACACAGCCCAGCTTGGAGCGAACGACCTACACC
GAACTGAGATACCTACAGCGTGAGCTATGAGAAAGCGCCACGCTTCCCGAAGGGAGAAAGGCGGACAGGT
ATCCGGTAAGCGGCAGGGTCGGAACAGGAGAGCGCACGAGGGAGCTTCCAGGGGGAAACGCCTGGTATCT
TTATAGTCCTGTCGGGTTTCGCCACCTCTGACTTGAGCGTCGATTTTTGTGATGCTCGTCAGGGGGGCGG
AGCCTATGGAAAAACGCCAGCAACGCATCGATAAAATAAAAGATTTTATTTAGTCTCCAGAAAAAGGGGG
GAATGAAAGACCCCACCTGTAGGTTTGGCAAGCTAGCTTAAGTAACGCCATTTTGCAAGGCATGGAAAAA
TACATAACTGAGAATAGAGAAGTTCAGATCAAGGTCAGGAACAGATGGAACAGCTGAATATGGGCCAAAC
AGGATATCTGTGGTAAGCAGTTCCTGCCCCGGCTCAGGGCCAAGAACAGATGGAACAGCTGAATATGGGC
CAAACAGGATATCTGTGGTAAGCAGTTCCTGCCCCGGCTCAGGGCCAAGAACAGATGGTCCCCAGATGCG
GTCCAGCCCTCAGCAGTTTCTAGAGAACCATCAGATGTTTCCAGGGTGCCCCAAGGACCTGAAATGACCC
TGTGCCTTATTTGAACTAACCAATCAGTTCGCTTCTCGCTTCTGTTCGCGCGCTTCTGCTCCCCGAGCTC
AATAAAAGAGCCCACAACCCCTCACTCGGGGCGCCAGTCCTCCGATTGACTGAGTCGCCCGGGTACCCGT
GTATCCAATAAACCCTCTTGCAGTTGCATCCGACTTGTGGTCTCGCTGTTCCTTGGGAGGGTCTCCTCTG
AGTGATTGACTACCCGTCAGCGGGGGTCTTTCACATGCAGCATGTATCAAAATTAATTTGGTTTTTTTTC
TTAAGTATTTACATTAAATGGCCATAGTGCGGCCGCAAATCAATCTAAAGTATATATGAGTAAACTTGGT
CTGACAGTTACCAATGCTTAATCAGTGAGGCACCTATCTCAGCGATCTGTCTATTTCGTTCATCCATAGT
TGCCTGACTCCCCGTCGTGTAGATAACTACGATACGGGAGGGCTTACCATCTGGCCCCAGTGCTGCAATG
ATACCGCGAGACCCACGCTCACCGGCTCCAGATTTATCAGCAATAAACCAGCCAGCCGGAAGGGCCGAGC
GCAGAAGTGGTCCTGCAACTTTATCCGCCTCCATCCAGTCTATTAATTGTTGCCGGGAAGCTAGAGTAAG
TAGTTCGCCAGTTAATAGTTTGCGCAACGTTGTTGCCATTGCTACAGGCATCGTGGTGTCACGCTCGTCG
TTTGGTATGGCTTCATTCAGCTCCGGTTCCCAACGATCAAGGCGAGTTACATGATCCCCCATGTTGTGCA
AAAAAGCGGTTAGCTCCTTCGGTCCTCCGATCGTTGTCAGAAGTAAGTTGGCCGCAGTGTTATCACTCAT
GGTTATGGCAGCACTGCATAATTCTCTTACTGTCATGCCATCCGTAAGATGCTTTTCTGTGACTGGTGAG
TACTCAACCAAGTCATTCTGAGAATAGTGTATGCGGCGACCGAGTTGCTCTTGCCCGGCGTCAATACGGG
ATAATACCGCGCCACATAGCAGAACTTTAAAAGTGCTCATCATTGGAAAACGTTCTTCGGGGCGAAAACT
CTCAAGGATCTTACCGCTGTTGAGATCCAGTTCGATGTAACCCACTCGTGCACCCAACTGATCTTCAGCA
TCTTTTACTTTCACCAGCGTTTCTGGGTGAGCAAAAACAGGAAGGCAAAATGCCGCAAAAAAGGGAATAA
GGGCGACACGGAAATGTTGAATACTCATACTCTTCCTTTTTCAATATTATTGAAGCATTTATCAGGGTTA
TTGTCTCATGAGCGGATACATATTTGAATGTATTTAGAAAAATAAACAAATAGGGGTTCCGCGCACATTT
CCCCGAAAAGTGCCAC
Features (pLannotate 1.2.2; 13 found; start..end, strand, type, name):
      8..477     +  LTR            LTR: long terminal repeat from Moloney murine leukemia virus
    601..875     +  misc_feature   MESV Ψ (fragment): packaging signal of murine embryonic stem cell virus
    942..1358    +  CDS            gag (truncated): truncated Moloney murine leukemia virus (MMLV) gag gene lacking the start codon
   1369..2133    +  CDS            FOXO1 (fragment): FOXO1_HUMAN - Also known as FKHR, FOXO1A. Experimental evidence at protein level: Swiss-Prot protein existence level 1. Transcription factor that is the main target of insulin signaling and regulates metabolic homeostasis in response to oxidative stress (PubMed:10358076, PubMed:12228231, PubMed:15220471, PubMed:15890677, PubMed:18356527, PubMed:19221179, PubMed:20543840, PubMed:21245099). Binds to the insulin response element (IRE) with consensus sequence 5'-TT[G/A]TTTTG-3' and the related Daf-16 family binding element (DBE) with consensus sequence 5'-TT[G/A]TTTAC-3' (PubMed:10358076). Activit
   2180..2509    +  promoter       SV40 promoter: SV40 enhancer and early promoter
   2511..2834    +  CDS            tnpA (fragment): TN5P_ECOLX - Also known as tnp. Experimental evidence at protein level: Swiss-Prot protein existence level 1. Mediates transposition of transposon Tn5 by a 'cut and paste' mechanism. First, the monomeric transposase binds the 19 bp inverted DNA repeats flanking the transposon. Then, dimerization of the DNA- bound transposase creates a synaptic DNA complex. After nicking of the first DNA strand, excision of the transposon proceeds through a series of intermediates. The transposase then mediates the insertion of the transposon at a new site by strand transfer. The activity of the wild- type tran
   2866..3657    +  CDS            neo: KKA2_KLEPN - Also known as kan, nptII. Experimental evidence at protein level: Swiss-Prot protein existence level 1. Resistance to kanamycin, neomycin, paromomycin, ribostamycin, butirosin and gentamicin B. From Klebsiella pneumoniae.
   3694..3716    +  rep_origin     f1 ori (fragment): f1 bacteriophage origin of replication; arrow indicates direction of (+) strand synthesis
   3713..4282    +  rep_origin     ori: high-copy-number ColE1/pMB1/pBR322/pUC origin of replication
   4342..4463    +  LTR            3' LTR (ΔU3) (fragment): self-inactivating 3' long terminal repeat (LTR) from Moloney murine leukemia virus
   4464..4933    +  LTR            LTR: long terminal repeat from Moloney murine leukemia virus
   5048..5908    -  CDS            AmpR: β-lactamase; bla; confers resistance to ampicillin, carbenicillin, and related antibiotics
   5909..6013    -  promoter       AmpR promoter: bla
