[The description below was written by a language model from this plasmid's Addgene catalogue record and pLannotate feature annotations shown in this document.]
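Description:
pBabe DN-FOXO1-HA neo is a Moloney murine leukemia virus–based retroviral expression plasmid of about 6 kb, built on the pBabe neo backbone and intended for stable gene delivery into mammalian cells. In bacteria it is maintained through a high-copy ColE1/pUC-type origin and an ampicillin resistance gene (β-lactamase with its own promoter). The annotated sequence places the origin between the neo cassette and the 3′ LTR. The viral portion is flanked by MMLV long terminal repeats and includes a packaging signal and a truncated gag segment lacking its start codon, an extended packaging region that promotes efficient encapsidation of the vector RNA when the plasmid is introduced into a packaging cell line that supplies the viral proteins in trans.

The payload is a fragment of human FOXO1 (FKHR) encoding amino acids 1–255, amplified by PCR from an existing pBabe FOXO1 template and cloned between BamHI and SalI sites that are both retained. An HA epitope tag is fused to the C terminus for detection. No dedicated internal promoter is annotated upstream of the insert, so as is standard for pBabe vectors, it is expressed from the 5′ LTR. Downstream, an SV40 enhancer/early promoter drives the neomycin phosphotransferase gene, allowing G418 selection of transduced cells. The short Tn5 transposase fragment annotated just before neo is likely residual transposon-derived sequence carried along with the resistance gene. The name designates the truncation as a dominant-negative FOXO1. The associated publication concerns FOXO- and RUNX1-mediated gene expression programs in breast epithelial cells during morphogenesis and tumor progression, consistent with use of this construct to interfere with endogenous FOXO transcriptional activity.
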