Addgene plasmid #45814: pBabe DN-FOXO1-HA neo
Depositing lab: Kevin Janes. Depositing organization: University of Virginia. Publication: Intersection of FOXO- and RUNX1-mediated gene expression programs in single breast epithelial cells during morphogenesis and tumor progression. Wang L, Brugge JS, Janes KA. Proc Natl Acad Sci U S A. 2011 Oct 4;108(40):E803-12. doi: 10.1073/pnas.1103423108. Epub 2011 Aug 22. PubMed 21873240.
Backbone
  Vector backbone: pBabe neo
  Backbone manufacturer: Weinberg Lab (Addgene plasmid 1767)
  Backbone size w/o insert (bp): 5300
  Total vector size (bp): 6000
  Vector type: Mammalian Expression, Retroviral
  Selectable markers: Neomycin (select with G418)
Growth in bacteria
  Bacterial resistance: Ampicillin, 100 μg/mL
  Growth temperature: 37°C
  Growth strain: Stbl3
  Copy number: High Copy
Gene/Insert
  Gene/Insert name: FOXO1 (alt names: forkhead box O1; FKH1; FKHR)
  Species: H. sapiens (human)
  Insert size (bp): 792
  Mutation: aa1-255
  GenBank ID: NM_002015
  Entrez Gene: FOXO1 (a.k.a. FKH1, FKHR, FOXO1A)
  Tag / fusion protein: HA (C terminal on insert)
  Cloning method: Restriction Enzyme; 5′ cloning site BamHI (not destroyed); 3′ cloning site SalI (not destroyed)
  Sequencing primers: 5′ pBABE 5'; 3′ pBABE 3'
Resource information
  A portion of this plasmid was derived from a plasmid made by: William Sellers, Harvard Medical School (now at Novartis)
Terms and licenses: Academic/Nonprofit Terms; Industry Terms: Not Available to Industry
Depositor comments: pBabe DN-FOXO1-HA-neo was constructed by PCR using a pBabe FOXO1 template (Nakamura N, et al. (2000) Mol Cell Biol 20(23):8969-8982) and the following primers: GCGCGGATCCATGGCCGAGGCGCCTCAG (forward), GCGCGTCGACTTAAGCGTAGTCTGGGACGTCGTATGGGTATGCAGCTCTTCTCCTAGGAG (reverse). The PCR product was gel purified, digested with BamHI and SalI, and then ligated into pBabe neo, which had been digested with BamHI and SalI and then dephosphorylated.
How to cite: pBabe DN-FOXO1-HA neo was a gift from Kevin Janes (Addgene plasmid # 45814 ; http://n2t.net/addgene:45814 ; RRID:Addgene_45814)
