>Addgene plasmid #45814 | pBabe DN-FOXO1-HA neo | addgene partial sequence | sequence record 65026 | pBABE5 5'-CTTTATCCAGCCCTCAC-3'
ATGGCCGAGGCGCCTCAGGTGGTGGAGATCGACCCGGACTTCGAGCCGCTGCCCCGGCCGCGCTCGTGCA
CCTGGCCGCTGCCCAGGCCGGAGTTTAGCCAGTCCAACTCGGCCACCTCCAGCCCGGCGCCGTCGGGCAG
CGCGGCTGCCAACCCCGACGCCGCGGCGGGCCTGCCCTCGGCCTCGGCTGCCGCTGTCAGCGCCGACTTC
ATGAGCAACCTGAGCTTGCTGGAGGAGAGCGAGGACTTCCCGCAGGCGCCCGGCTCCGTGGCGGCGGCGG
TGGCGGCGGCGGCCGCCGCGGCCGCCACCGGGGGGCTGTGCGGGGACTTCCAGGGCCCGGAGGCGGGCTG
CCTGCACCCAGCGCCACCGCAGCCCCCGCCGCCCGGGCCGCTGTCGCAGCACCCGCCGGTGCCCCCCGCC
GCCGCTGGGCCGCTCGCGGGGCAGCCGCGCAAGAGCAGCTCGTCCCGCCGCAACGCGTGGGGCAACCTGT
CCTACGCCGACCTCATCACCAAGGCCATCGAGAGCTCGGCGGAGAAGCGGCTCACGCTGTCGCAGATCTA
CGAGTGGATGGTCAAGAGCGTGCCCTACTTCAAGGATAAGGGTGACAGCAACAGCTCGGCGGGCTGGAAG
AATTCAATTCGTCATAATCTGTCCCTACACAGCAAGTTCATTCGTGTGCAGAATGAAGGAACTGGAAAAA
GTTCTTGGTGGATGCTCAATCCAGAGGGTGGCAAGAGCGGGAAATCTCCTAGGAGAAGAGCTGCATACCC
ATACGACGTCCCAAAACTACGCTTAAAGTCGACCCTGTGGAATGTGTGTCAGTTAGGGTGTGGAAAGTCC
CCAGGCTCCCCAGCAGGCAGAAGTATGCAAAGCATGCATCTCAATTAGT
