>Addgene plasmid #45814 | pBabe DN-FOXO1-HA neo | addgene partial sequence | sequence record 66145 | pBABE3 5'-ACCCTAACTGACACACATTCC-3'
TAGCGTAGTCTGGGACGTCGTATGGGTATGCAGCTCTTCTCCTAGGAGATTTCCCGCTCTTGCCACCCTC
TGGATTGAGCATCCACCAAGAACTTTTTCCAGTTCCTTCATTCTGCACACGAATGAACTTGCTGTGTAGG
GACAGATTATGACGAATTGAATTCTTCCAGCCCGCCGAGCTGTTGCTGTCACCCTTATCCTTGAAGTAGG
GCACGCTCTTGACCATCCACTCGTAGATCTGCGACAGCGTGAGCCGCTTCTCCGCCGAGCTCTCGATGGC
CTTGGTGATGAGGTCGGCGTAGGACAGGTTGCCCCACGCGTTGCGGCGGGACGAGCTGCTCTTGCGCGGC
TGCCCCGCGAGCGGCCCAGCGGCGGCGGGGGGCACCGGCGGGTGCTGCGACAGCGGCCCGGGCGGCGGGG
GCTGCGGTGGCGCTGGGTGCAGGCAGCCCGCCTCCGGGCCCTGGAAGTCCCCGCACAGCCC
